>Addgene plasmid #55360 | mCerulean-C-Src-DN-7 | depositor partial sequence | sequence record 85764 | insert sequence
GACGTCAGATCCGCTAGCGCTACCGGACTCAGATCTCGAGCTCAAGCTTCGAATTCATGGGGAGCAGCAA
GAGCAAGCCCAAGGACCCCAGCCAGCGCCGGCGCAGCCTGGAGCCACCCGACAGCACCCACCACGGGGGA
TTCCCAGCCTCGCAGACCCCCAACAAGACAGCAGCCCCCGACACGCACCGCACCCCCAGCCGCTCCTTTG
GGACCGTGGCCACCGAGCCCAAGCTCTTCGGGGGCTTCAACACTTCTGACACCGTCACGTCGCCGCAGCG
TGCCGGGGCACTGGCTGGCGGCGTCACCACTTTCGTGGCTCTCTATGACTACGAGTCCCGGACTGAAACG
GACTTGTCCTTCAAGAAAGGAGAACGCCTGCAGATTGTCAACAACACGGAAGGTGACTGGTGGCTGGCTC
ATTCCCTCACTACAGGACAGACGGGCTACATCCCCAGTAACTATGTCGCGCCCTCAGACTCCATCCAGGC
TGAAGAGTGGTACTTTGGGAAGATCACTCGTCGGGAGTCCGAGCGGCTGCTGCTCAACCCCGAAAACCCC
CGGGGAACCTTCTTGGTCCGGGAGAGCGAGACGACAAAAGGTGCCTATTGCCTCTCCGTTTCTGACTTTG
ACAACGCCAAGGGGCTCAATGTGAAGCACTACAAGATCCGCAAGCTGGACAGCGGCGGCTTCTACATCAC
CTCACGCACACAGTTCAGCAGCCTGCAGCAGCTGGTGGCCTACTACTCCAAACATGCTGATGGCTTGTGC
CACCGCCTGACCAACGTCTGCCCCACGTCCAAGCCCCAGACCCAGGGACTCGCCAAGGACGCGTGGGAAA
TCCCCCGGGAGTCGCTGCGGCTGGAGGTGAAGCTGGGGCAGGGCTGCTTTGGAGAGGTCTGGATGGGGAC
CTGGAACGGCACCACCAGAGTGGCCATACGGACTCTGAAGCCCGGCACCATGTCCCCGGAGGCCTTCCTG
CAGGAAGCCCAAGTGATGAAGAAGCTCCGGCATGAGAAGCTGGTTCAGCTGTACGCAGTGGTGTCGGAAG
AGCCCATCTACATCGTCACTGAGTACATGAGCAAGGGGAGCCTCCTGGATTTCCTGAAGGGAGAGATGGG
CAAGTACCTGCGGCTGCCACAGCTCGTCGATATGGCTGCTCAGATTGCATCCGGCATGGCCTATGTGGAG
AGGATGAACTACGTGCACCGAGACCTGCGGGCGGCCAACATCCTGGTGGGGGAGAACCTGGTGTGCAAGG
TGGCTGACTTTGGGCTGGCACGCCTCATCGAGGACAACGAGTACACAGCACGGCAAGGTGCCAAGTTCCC
CATCAAGTGGACAGCCCCCGAGGCAGCCCTCTATGGCCGGTTCACCATCAAGTCGGATGTCTGGTCCTTC
GGCATCCTGCTGACTGAGCTGACCACCAAGGGCCGGGTGCCATACCCAGGGATGGTCAACAGGGAGGTGC
TGGACCAGGTGGAGAGGGGCTACCGCATGCCCTGCCCGCCCGAGTGCCCCGAGTCGCTGCATGACCTCAT
GTGCCAGTGCTGGCGGAAGGACCCTGAGGAGCGGCCCACTTTTGAGTACCTGCAGGCCTTCCTGGAGGAC
TACTTCACCTCGACAGAGCCCCAGTACCAGCCTGGAGAGAACCTACGGGATCCACCGGTCGCCACCATGG
TGAGCAAGGGCGAGGAGCTGTTCACCGGGGTGGTGCCCATCCTGGTCGAGCTGGACGGCGACGTAAACGG
CCACAAGTTCAGCGTGTCCGGCGAGGGCGAGGGCGATGCCACCTACGGCAAGCTGACCCTGAAGTTCATC
TGCACCACCGGCAAGCTGCCCGTGCCCTGGCCCACCCTCGTGACCACCCTGACCTGGGGCGTGCAGTGCT
TCGCCCGCTACCCCGACCACATGAAGCAGCACGACTTCTTCAAGTCCGCCATGCCCGAAGGCTACGTCCA
GGAGCGCACCATCTTCTTCAAGGACGACGGCAACTACAAGACCCGCGCCGAGGTGAAGTTCGAGGGCGAC
ACCCTGGTGAACCGCATCGAGCTGAAGGGCATCGACTTCAAGGAGGACGGCAACATCCTGGGGCACAAGC
TGGAGTACAACGCCATCAGCGACAACGTCTATATCACCGCCGACAAGCAGAAGAACGGCATCAAGGCCAA
CTTCAAGATCCGCCACAACATCGAGGACGGCAGCGTGCAGCTCGCCGACCACTACCAGCAGAACACCCCC
ATCGGCGACGGCCCCGTGCTGCTGCCCGACAACCACTACCTGAGCACCCAGTCCAAGCTGAGCAAAGACC
CCAACGAGAAGCGCGATCACATGGTCCTGCTGGAGTTCGTGACCGCCGCCGGGATCACTCTCGGCATGGA
CGAGCTGTACAAGTAAAGCGGCCGCGACTCTAGATCATAATCAGCCATACCACATT
