[The description below was written by a language model from this plasmid's Addgene catalogue record.]
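Description:
mCerulean-C-Src-DN-7 is a mammalian expression plasmid built on an mCerulean fluorescent-protein backbone of about 4.75 kb (excluding the insert). It is maintained in E. coli as a high-copy plasmid under kanamycin selection, and it carries a neomycin resistance marker so that transfected mammalian cells can be selected with G418. The record does not include a feature table, so the specific replication origins and the promoter driving the resistance marker are not stated. The use of an SV40 polyA reverse sequencing primer indicates that an SV40 polyadenylation signal lies downstream of the expression cassette.

The payload is chicken (Gallus gallus) c-Src, a non-receptor tyrosine kinase, carrying the K295R substitution. The depositor describes this mutation as kinase dead, and the "DN" in the name indicates intended use as a dominant-negative form. Expression is driven by the CMV promoter, a strong constitutive promoter in most mammalian cell lines. The mCerulean tag is supplied by the backbone and sits at the C terminus of Src, which leaves the N terminus of Src free. The "7" in the name probably denotes the length of the linker between the two proteins, but the record does not confirm this.

mCerulean is a cyan fluorescent protein, listed here with excitation at 433 nm and emission at 475 nm. The fusion is annotated as localizing to membranes and vesicles. The construct is therefore suited to live- or fixed-cell imaging of catalytically inactive Src distribution, to comparisons with active Src fusions, and to multicolour experiments that need a cyan channel.
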