Addgene plasmid #55360: mCerulean-C-Src-DN-7
Purpose: Localization: Membrane/Vesicles, Excitation: 433, Emission: 475
Depositing lab: Michael Davidson. Depositing organization: Florida State University, Tallahassee.
Backbone
  Vector backbone: mCerulean
  Backbone size w/o insert (bp): 4750
  Vector type: Mammalian Expression
  Selectable markers: Neomycin (select with G418)
Growth in bacteria
  Bacterial resistance: Kanamycin, 50 μg/mL
  Growth temperature: 37°C
  Growth strain: DH5alpha
  Copy number: High Copy
Gene/Insert
  Gene/Insert name: C-Src-DN (alt name: XM_001232484.1)
  Species: G. gallus (chicken)
  Mutation: Kinase Dead K295R
  Promoter: CMV
  Tag / fusion protein: mCerulean (C terminal on backbone)
  Cloning method: Unknown
  Sequencing primers: 5′ CMV-F; 3′ SV40pA-R
Terms and licenses: Academic/Nonprofit Terms; Industry Terms: Not Available to Industry
Depositor comments: Kinase Dead K295R. Excitation = 433; Emission = 475
How to cite: mCerulean-C-Src-DN-7 was a gift from Michael Davidson (Addgene plasmid # 55360 ; http://n2t.net/addgene:55360 ; RRID:Addgene_55360)
